LOCUS       Exported 3912 bp ds-DNA circular SYN 13-MAY-2021
DEFINITION  Cloning Module.
ACCESSION   .
VERSION     .
KEYWORDS    pUG-233
SOURCE      synthetic DNA construct
  ORGANISM  synthetic DNA construct
REFERENCE   1 (bases 1 to 3912)
  AUTHORS   Kowarschik K, Hoehenwarter W, Marillonnet S, Trujillo M
  TITLE     UbiGate: a synthetic biology toolbox to analyse ubiquitination.
  JOURNAL   New Phytol. 2018 Mar;217(4):1749-1763. doi: 10.1111/nph.14900. Epub
            2017 Nov 30.
  PUBMED    29194629
REFERENCE   2 (bases 1 to 3912)
  AUTHORS   .
  TITLE     Direct Submission
  JOURNAL   Exported May 13, 2021 from SnapGene Server 1.1.58
            http://www.snapgene.com
FEATURES             Location/Qualifiers
     source          1..3912
                     /organism="synthetic DNA construct"
                     /mol_type="other DNA"
     primer_bind     174..191
                     /label=L4440
                     /note="L4440 vector, forward primer"
     primer_bind     complement(1970..1988)
                     /label=pBRforEco
                     /note="pBR322 vectors, upsteam of EcoRI site, forward
                     primer"
     promoter        2056..2160
                     /gene="bla"
                     /label=AmpR promoter
     CDS             2382..3173
                     /codon_start=1
                     /gene="aadA"
                     /product="aminoglycoside adenylyltransferase (Murphy,
                     1985)"
                     /label=SmR
                     /note="confers resistance to spectinomycin and
                     streptomycin"
                     /translation="MREAVIAEVSTQLSEVVGVIERHLEPTLLAVHLYGSAVDGGLKPH
                     SDIDLLVTVTVRLDETTRRALINDLLETSASPGESEILRAVEVTIVVHDDIIPWRYPAK
                     RELQFGEWQRNDILAGIFEPATIDIDLAILLTKAREHSVALVGPAAEELFDPVPEQDLF
                     EALNETLTLWNSPPDWAGDERNVVLTLSRIWYSAVTGKIAPKDVAADWAMERLPAQYQP
                     VILEARQAYLGQEEDRLASRADQLEEFVHYVKGEITKVVGK"
     rep_origin      3344..20
                     /direction=RIGHT
                     /label=ori
                     /note="high-copy-number ColE1/pMB1/pBR322/pUC origin of
                     replication"
     primer_bind     3833..3852
                     /label=pBR322ori-F
                     /note="pBR322 origin, forward primer"
ORIGIN
        1 gggggcggag cctatggaaa aacgccagca acgcggcctt tttacggttc ctggcctttt
       61 gctggccttt tgctcacatg ttctttcctg cgttatcccc tgattctgtg gataaccgta
      121 ttaccgcctt tgagtgagct gataccgctc gccgcagccg aacgaccgag cgcagcgagt
      181 cagtgagcga ggaagcggaa gagcgcccaa tacgcaaacc gcctctcccc gcgcgttggc
      241 cgattcatta atcactctgt ggtctcaaat ggcgggtatc aatagagcgg gaccatcggg
      301 cgcttatttt gttggccaca cagaccccga gccagtatcg gggcaagcac acggatccgg
      361 cagcggcgcc agctcctcga acagtccgca ggttcagccg cgaccctcga atactccccc
      421 gtcgaacgcg cccgcaccgc cgccaaccgg acgtgagagg ctttcacgat ccacggcgct
      481 gtcgcgccaa accagggagt ggctggagca gggtatgcct acagcggagg atgccagcgt
      541 gcgtcgtagg ccacaggtga ctgccgatgc cgcaacgccg cgtgcagagg caagacgcac
      601 gccggaggca actgccgatg ccagcgcacc gcgtagaggg gcggttgcac acgccaacag
      661 tatcgttcag caattggtca gtgagggcgc tgatatttcg catactcgta acatgctccg
      721 caatgcaatg aatggcgacg cagtcgcttt ttctcgagta gaacagaaca tatttcgcca
      781 gcatttcccg aacatgccca tgcatggaat cagccgagat tcggaactcg ctatcgagct
      841 ccgtggagcg cttcgtcgag cggttcacca acaggcggcg tcagcgccag tgaggtcgcc
      901 cacgccaaca ccggccagcc ctgcggcatc atcatcgggc agcagtcagc gttctttatt
      961 tggacggttt gcccgtttga tggcgccaaa ccagggacgg tcgtcgaaca ctgccgcctc
     1021 tcagacgccg gtcgacagga gcccgccacg cgtcaaccaa agacccatac gcgtcgacag
     1081 ggctgcgatg cgtaatcgtg gcaatgacga ggcggacgcc gcgctgcggg ggttagtaca
     1141 acagggggtc aatttagagc acctgcgcac ggcccttgaa agacatgtaa tgcagcgcct
     1201 ccctatcccc ctcgatatag gcagcgcgtt gcagaatgtg ggaattaacc caagtatcga
     1261 cttgggggaa agccttgtgc aacatcccct gctgaatttg aatgtagcgt tgaatcgcat
     1321 gctggggctg cgtcccagcg ctgaaagagc gcctcgtcca gccgtccccg tggctcccgc
     1381 gaccgcctcc aggcgaccgg atggtacgcg tgcaacacga ttgcgggtga tgccggagcg
     1441 ggaggattac gaaaataatg tggcctatgg agtgcgcttg cttaacctga acccgggggt
     1501 gggggtaagg caggctgttg cggcctttgt aaccgaccgg gctgagcggc cagcagtggt
     1561 ggctaatatc cgggcagccc tggaccctat cgcgtcacaa ttcagtcagc tgcgcacaat
     1621 ttcgaaggcc gatgctgaat ctgaagagct gggttttaag gatgcggcag atcatcacac
     1681 ggatgacgtg acgcactgtc tttttggcgg agaattgtcg ctgagtaatc cggatcagca
     1741 ggtgatcggt ttggcgggta atccgacgga cacgtcgcag ccttacagcc aagagggaaa
     1801 taaggacctg gcgttcatgg atatgaaaaa acttgcccaa ttcctcgcag gcaagcctga
     1861 gcatccgatg accagagaaa cgcttaacgc cgaaaatatc gccaagtatg cttttagaat
     1921 agtcccctga gctttgagac cacgaagtgg ctcttcagtg gacgaaaggg cctcgtgata
     1981 cgcctatttt tataggttaa tgtcatgata ataatggttt cttagacgtc aggtggcact
     2041 tttcggggaa atgtgcgcgg aacccctatt tgtttatttt tctaaataca ttcaaatatg
     2101 tatccgctca tgagacaata accctgataa atgcttcaat aatattgaaa aaggaagagt
     2161 atgcgctcac gcaactggtc cagaaccttg accgaacgca gcggtggtaa cggcgcagtg
     2221 gcggttttca tggcttgtta tgactgtttt tttttggggt acagtctatg cctcgggcat
     2281 ccaagcagca agcgcgttac gccgtgggtc gatgtttgat gttatggagc agcaacgatg
     2341 ttacgcagca gggcagtcgc cctaaaacaa agttaaacat catgagggaa gcggtgatcg
     2401 ccgaagtatc gactcaacta tcagaggtag ttggcgtcat cgagcgccat ctcgaaccga
     2461 cgttgctggc cgtacatttg tacggctccg cagtggatgg cggcctgaag ccacacagcg
     2521 atattgattt gctggttacg gtgaccgtaa ggcttgatga aacaacgcgg cgagctttga
     2581 tcaacgacct tttggaaact tcggcttccc ctggagagag cgagattctc cgcgctgtag
     2641 aagtcaccat tgttgtgcac gacgacatca ttccgtggcg ttatccagct aagcgcgaac
     2701 tgcaatttgg agaatggcag cgcaatgaca ttcttgcagg tatcttcgag ccagccacga
     2761 tcgacattga tctggctatc ttgctgacaa aagcaagaga acatagcgtt gccttggtag
     2821 gtccagcggc ggaggaactc tttgatccgg ttcctgaaca ggatctattt gaggcgctaa
     2881 atgaaacctt aacgctatgg aactcgccgc ccgactgggc tggcgatgag cgaaatgtag
     2941 tgcttacgtt gtcccgcatt tggtacagcg cagtaaccgg caaaatcgcg ccgaaggatg
     3001 tcgctgccga ctgggcaatg gagcgcctgc cggcccagta tcagcccgtc atacttgaag
     3061 ctagacaggc ttatcttgga caagaagaag atcgcttggc ctcgcgcgca gatcagttgg
     3121 aagaatttgt ccattacgta aaaggcgaga tcaccaaggt agtcggcaaa taactgtcag
     3181 accaagttta ctcatatata ctttagattg atttaaaact tcatttttaa tttaaaagga
     3241 tctaggtgaa gatccttttt gataatctca tgaccaaaat cccttaacgt gagttttcgt
     3301 tccactgagc gtcagacccc gtagaaaaga tcaaaggatc ttcttgagat cctttttttc
     3361 tgcgcgtaat ctgctgcttg caaacaaaaa aaccaccgct accagcggtg gtttgtttgc
     3421 cggatcaaga gctaccaact ctttttccga aggtaactgg cttcagcaga gcgcagatac
     3481 caaatactgt tcttctagtg tagccgtagt taggccacca cttcaagaac tctgtagcac
     3541 cgcctacata cctcgctctg ctaatcctgt taccagtggc tgctgccagt ggcgataagt
     3601 cgtgtcttac cgggttggac tcaagacgat agttaccgga taaggcgcag cggtcgggct
     3661 gaacgggggg ttcgtgcaca cagcccagct tggagcgaac gacctacacc gaactgagat
     3721 acctacagcg tgagctatga gaaagcgcca cgcttcccga agggagaaag gcggacaggt
     3781 atccggtaag cggcagggtc ggaacaggag agcgcacgag ggagcttcca gggggaaacg
     3841 cctggtatct ttatagtcct gtcgggtttc gccacctctg acttgagcgt cgatttttgt
     3901 gatgctcgtc ag
//
