>Addgene plasmid #104710 | pUG-233 | depositor full sequence | sequence record 198539 | Full Sequence
GTGGCTCTTCAGTGGACGAAAGGGCCTCGTGATACGCCTATTTTTATAGGTTAATGTCATGATAATAATG
GTTTCTTAGACGTCAGGTGGCACTTTTCGGGGAAATGTGCGCGGAACCCCTATTTGTTTATTTTTCTAAA
TACATTCAAATATGTATCCGCTCATGAGACAATAACCCTGATAAATGCTTCAATAATATTGAAAAAGGAA
GAGTATGCGCTCACGCAACTGGTCCAGAACCTTGACCGAACGCAGCGGTGGTAACGGCGCAGTGGCGGTT
TTCATGGCTTGTTATGACTGTTTTTTTGGGGTACAGTCTATGCCTCGGGCATCCAAGCAGCAAGCGCGTT
ACGCCGTGGGTCGATGTTTGATGTTATGGAGCAGCAACGATGTTACGCAGCAGGGCAGTCGCCCTAAAAC
AAAGTTAAACATCATGAGGGAAGCGGTGATCGCCGAAGTATCGACTCAACTATCAGAGGTAGTTGGCGTC
ATCGAGCGCCATCTCGAACCGACGTTGCTGGCCGTACATTTGTACGGCTCCGCAGTGGATGGCGGCCTGA
AGCCACACAGCGATATTGATTTGCTGGTTACGGTGACCGTAAGGCTTGATGAAACAACGCGGCGAGCTTT
GATCAACGACCTTTTGGAAACTTCGGCTTCCCCTGGAGAGAGCGAGATTCTCCGCGCTGTAGAAGTCACC
ATTGTTGTGCACGACGACATCATTCCGTGGCGTTATCCAGCTAAGCGCGAACTGCAATTTGGAGAATGGC
AGCGCAATGACATTCTTGCAGGTATCTTCGAGCCAGCCACGATCGACATTGATCTGGCTATCTTGCTGAC
AAAAGCAAGAGAACATAGCGTTGCCTTGGTAGGTCCAGCGGCGGAGGAACTCTTTGATCCGGTTCCTGAA
CAGGATCTATTTGAGGCGCTAAATGAAACCTTAACGCTATGGAACTCGCCGCCCGACTGGGCTGGCGATG
AGCGAAATGTAGTGCTTACGTTGTCCCGCATTTGGTACAGCGCAGTAACCGGCAAAATCGCGCCGAAGGA
TGTCGCTGCCGACTGGGCAATGGAGCGCCTGCCGGCCCAGTATCAGCCCGTCATACTTGAAGCTAGACAG
GCTTATCTTGGACAAGAAGAAGATCGCTTGGCCTCGCGCGCAGATCAGTTGGAAGAATTTGTCCATTACG
TAAAAGGCGAGATCACCAAGGTAGTCGGCAAATAACTGTCAGACCAAGTTTACTCATATATACTTTAGAT
TGATTTAAAACTTCATTTTTAATTTAAAAGGATCTAGGTGAAGATCCTTTTTGATAATCTCATGACCAAA
ATCCCTTAACGTGAGTTTTCGTTCCACTGAGCGTCAGACCCCGTAGAAAAGATCAAAGGATCTTCTTGAG
ATCCTTTTTTTCTGCGCGTAATCTGCTGCTTGCAAACAAAAAAACCACCGCTACCAGCGGTGGTTTGTTT
GCCGGATCAAGAGCTACCAACTCTTTTTCCGAAGGTAACTGGCTTCAGCAGAGCGCAGATACCAAATACT
GTCCTTCTAGTGTAGCCGTAGTTAGGCCACCACTTCAAGAACTCTGTAGCACCGCCTACATACCTCGCTC
TGCTAATCCTGTTACCAGTGGCTGCTGCCAGTGGCGATAAGTCGTGTCTTACCGGGTTGGACTCAAGACG
ATAGTTACCGGATAAGGCGCAGCGGTCGGGCTGAACGGGGGGTTCGTGCACACAGCCCAGCTTGGAGCGA
ACGACCTACACCGAACTGAGATACCTACAGCGTGAGCTATGAGAAAGCGCCACGCTTCCCGAAGGGAGAA
AGGCGGACAGGTATCCGGTAAGCGGCAGGGTCGGAACAGGAGAGCGCACGAGGGAGCTTCCAGGGGGAAA
CGCCTGGTATCTTTATAGTCCTGTCGGGTTTCGCCACCTCTGACTTGAGCGTCGATTTTTGTGATGCTCG
TCAGGGGGGCGGAGCCTATGGAAAAACGCCAGCAACGCGGCCTTTTTACGGTTCCTGGCCTTTTGCTGGC
CTTTTGCTCACATGTTCTTTCCTGCGTTATCCCCTGATTCTGTGGATAACCGTATTACCGCCTTTGAGTG
AGCTGATACCGCTCGCCGCAGCCGAACGACCGAGCGCAGCGAGTCAGTGAGCGAGGAAGCGGAAGAGCGC
CCAATACGCAAACCGCCTCTCCCCGCGCGTTGGCCGATTCATTAATCACTCTGTGGTCTCAAATGGCGGG
TATCAATAGAGCGGGACCATCGGGCGCTTATTTTGTTGGCCACACAGACCCCGAGCCAGTATCGGGGCAA
GCACACGGATCCGGCAGCGGCGCCAGCTCCTCGAACAGTCCGCAGGTTCAGCCGCGACCCTCGAATACTC
CCCCGTCGAACGCGCCCGCACCGCCGCCAACCGGACGTGAGAGGCTTTCACGATCCACGGCGCTGTCGCG
CCAAACCAGGGAGTGGCTGGAGCAGGGTATGCCTACAGCGGAGGATGCCAGCGTGCGTCGTAGGCCACAG
GTGACTGCCGATGCCGCAACGCCGCGTGCAGAGGCAAGACGCACGCCGGAGGCAACTGCCGATGCCAGCG
CACCGCGTAGAGGGGCGGTTGCACACGCCAACAGTATCGTTCAGCAATTGGTCAGTGAGGGCGCTGATAT
TTCGCATACTCGTAACATGCTCCGCAATGCAATGAATGGCGACGCAGTCGCTTTTTCTCGAGTAGAACAG
AACATATTTCGCCAGCATTTCCCGAACATGCCCATGCATGGAATCAGCCGAGATTCGGAACTCGCTATCG
AGCTCCGTGGGGCGCTTCGTCGAGCGGTTCACCAACAGGCGGCGTCAGCGCCAGTGAGGTCGCCCACGCC
AACACCGGCCAGCCCTGCGGCATCATCATCGGGCAGCAGTCAGCGTTCTTTATTTGGACGGTTTGCCCGT
TTGATGGCGCCAAACCAGGGACGGTCGTCGAACACTGCCGCCTCTCAGACGCCGGTCGACAGGAGCCCGC
CACGCGTCAACCAAAGACCCATACGCGTCGACAGGGCTGCGATGCGTAATCGTGGCAATGACGAGGCGGA
CGCCGCGCTGCGGGGGTTAGTACAACAGGGGGTCAATTTAGAGCACCTGCGCACGGCCCTTGAAAGACAT
GTAATGCAGCGCCTCCCTATCCCCCTCGATATAGGCAGCGCGTTGCAGAATGTGGGAATTAACCCAAGTA
TCGACTTGGGGGAAAGCCTTGTGCAACATCCCCTGCTGAATTTGAATGTAGCGTTGAATCGCATGCTGGG
GCTGCGTCCCAGCGCTGAAAGAGCGCCTCGTCCAGCCGTCCCCGTGGCTCCCGCGACCGCCTCCAGGCGA
CCGGATGGTACGCGTGCAACACGATTGCGGGTGATGCCGGAGCGGGAGGATTACGAAAATAATGTGGCTT
ATGGAGTGCGCTTGCTTAACCTGAACCCGGGGGTGGGGGTAAGGCAGGCTGTTGCGGCCTTTGTAACCGA
CCGGGCTGAGCGGCCAGCAGTGGTGGCTAATATCCGGGCAGCCCTGGACCCTATCGCGTCACAATTCAGT
CAGCTGCGCACAATTTCGAAGGCCGATGCTGAATCTGAAGAGCTGGGTTTTAAGGATGCGGCAGATCATC
ACACGGATGACGTGACGCACTGTCTTTTTGGCGGAGAATTGTCGCTGAGTAATCCGGATCAGCAGGTGAT
CGGTTTGGCGGGTAATCCGACGGACACGTCGCAGCCTTACAGCCAAGAGGGAAATAAGGACCTGGCGTTC
ATGGATATGAAAAAACTTGCCCAATTCCTCGCAGGCAAGCCTGAGCATCCGATGACCAGAGAAACGCTTA
ACGCCGAAAATATCGCCAAGTATGCTTTTAGAATAGTCCCCTGAGCTTTGAGACCACGAA
Features (pLannotate 1.2.2; 7 found; start..end, strand, type, name):
    110..214     +  promoter       AmpR promoter: bla
    205..285     -  CDS            int (fragment): INT2_ECOLX - Protein inferred from homology: Swiss-Prot protein existence level 3. Putative integrase believed to be involved in the insertion of antibiotic resistance genes into plasmids and transposons. From Escherichia coli.
    371..427     +  CDS            GmR (fragment): gentamycin acetyltransferase; aacC1; confers resistance to gentamycin
    434..1222    +  CDS            aadA: S3AD_ECOLX - Experimental evidence at protein level: Swiss-Prot protein existence level 1. Mediates bacterial resistance to the antibiotics streptomycin and spectinomycin. From Escherichia coli.
   1396..1984    +  rep_origin     ori: high-copy-number ColE1/pMB1/pBR322/pUC origin of replication
   2167..2216    +  CDS            lacI (fragment): lac repressor; lacI; The lac repressor binds to the lac operator to inhibit transcription in E. coli. This inhibition can be relieved by adding lactose or isopropyl-β-D-thiogalactopyranoside (IPTG).
   2233..3891    +  CDS            hopAB2: HPAB2_PSESM - Also known as avrPtoB. Experimental evidence at protein level: Swiss-Prot protein existence level 1. Effector protein involved in gene-for-gene resistance in tomato plants. It is recognized by the host Pto resistance protein and elicits Pto and Prf-dependent hypersensitive response (HR) and programmed cell death (PCD), resulting in host immunity. In susceptible plants, acts as a virulence factor by suppressing PCD and HR-based plant immunity. This function requires its E3 ubiquitin ligase activity probably by recruiting E2 enzymes and transferring ubiquitin molecules to cellular
