[The description below was written by a language model from this plasmid's Addgene catalogue record, the feature table of its GenBank file and pLannotate feature annotations shown in this document.]
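Description:
pUG-233 is a Level 0 cloning module from the UbiGate toolbox, a Golden Gate/MoClo-style synthetic biology kit built for reconstituting and analysing ubiquitination. It is based on the small pICH41308 backbone (about 2.25 kb) and is maintained in E. coli as a high-copy plasmid through a ColE1/pUC-type origin. Selection is by spectinomycin, conferred by the aadA aminoglycoside adenylyltransferase gene, which also gives streptomycin resistance. An AmpR (bla) promoter lies upstream of this marker. The automated annotation also picks up short integrase, gentamicin acetyltransferase and lacI fragments, which appear to be non-functional remnants of the backbone's construction rather than working parts.

The insert, roughly 1.66 kb, is the wild-type coding sequence of AvrPtoB (also called HopAB2), a Pseudomonas syringae effector. In tomato plants it is recognised by the Pto resistance protein and triggers Pto/Prf-dependent hypersensitive cell death. In susceptible plants it acts as a virulence factor that suppresses immunity-related cell death, a function that depends on its E3 ubiquitin ligase activity. The fragment was introduced using the type IIS enzyme BpiI, and those sites were destroyed in the process.

No promoter, terminator or tag for expressing the insert is annotated, consistent with its role as a bare coding-sequence part. According to the depositor, the insert is released with BsaI and assembled into a Level 1 vector, where it would be joined to other modules to form a transcription unit. The two sequence records held differ by two bases in length and in their start coordinates, but describe the same feature set.
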