Addgene plasmid #104710: pUG-233
Purpose: Cloning Module
Depositing lab: Marco Trujillo. Depositing organization: Leibniz Institute of Plant Biochemistry (IPB). Publication: UbiGate: a synthetic biology toolbox to analyse ubiquitination. Kowarschik K, Hoehenwarter W, Marillonnet S, Trujillo M. New Phytol. 2018 Mar;217(4):1749-1763. doi: 10.1111/nph.14900. Epub 2017 Nov 30. PubMed 29194629.
Backbone
  Vector backbone: pICH41308
  Backbone manufacturer: self-made
  Backbone size w/o insert (bp): 2251
  Vector type: Synthetic Biology
Growth in bacteria
  Bacterial resistance: Spectinomycin, 50 μg/mL
  Growth temperature: 37°C
  Growth strain: DH5alpha
  Copy number: High Copy
Gene/Insert
  Gene/Insert name: AvrPtoB WT
  Insert size (bp): 1667
  Cloning method: Restriction Enzyme; 5′ cloning site BpiI (destroyed during cloning); 3′ cloning site BpiI (destroyed during cloning)
  Sequencing primers: 5′ moclof, agcgaggaagcggaagagcg; 3′ moclor, gccacctgacgtctaagaaacc
Terms and licenses: Academic/Nonprofit Terms; Industry Terms: Not Available to Industry
Depositor comments: release insert with BsaI and clone to Level 1 cloning vector
How to cite: pUG-233 was a gift from Marco Trujillo (Addgene plasmid # 104710 ; http://n2t.net/addgene:104710 ; RRID:Addgene_104710)
